Addgene plasmid #173594: Lenti-sgErcc4#2/Cre
Purpose: Expresses a Ercc4-targeting gRNA and Cre-recombinase
Depositing lab: Charles Swanton. Depositing organization: University College London. Publication: A functional taxonomy of tumor suppression in oncogenic KRAS-driven lung cancer. Cai H, Chew SK, Li C, Tsai MK, Andrejka L, Murray CW, Hughes NW, Shuldiner EG, Ashkin EL, Tang R, Hung KL, Chen LC, Lee SYC, Yousefi M, Lin WY, Kunder CA, Cong L, McFarland CD, Petrov DA, Swanton C, Winslow MM. Cancer Discov. 2021 Feb 19. pii: 2159-8290.CD-20-1325. doi: 10.1158/2159-8290.CD-20-1325. PubMed 33608386.
Backbone
  Vector backbone: pLL3.3
  Vector type: Lentiviral, Cre/Lox, CRISPR
Growth in bacteria
  Bacterial resistance: Ampicillin, 100 μg/mL
  Growth temperature: 37°C
  Growth strain: NEB Stable
  Copy number: High Copy
Gene/Insert
  Gene/Insert name: gRNA targeting Ercc4
  gRNA/shRNA sequence: ACAAAGGGTCCAAGTAATGG
  Species: M. musculus (mouse)
  Entrez Gene: Ercc4 (a.k.a. Xpf)
  Cloning method: Restriction Enzyme; 5′ cloning site unknown (unknown if destroyed); 3′ cloning site unknown (unknown if destroyed)
Terms and licenses: Academic/Nonprofit Terms; Industry Terms: Not Available to Industry
How to cite: Lenti-sgErcc4#2/Cre was a gift from Charles Swanton (Addgene plasmid # 173594 ; http://n2t.net/addgene:173594 ; RRID:Addgene_173594)
