[The description below was written by a language model from this plasmid's Addgene catalogue record and pLannotate feature annotations shown in this document.]
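Description:
Lenti-sgErcc4#2/Cre is an HIV-1-derived lentiviral transfer plasmid built on the pLL3.3 backbone that combines CRISPR guide RNA expression with Cre recombinase delivery. In bacteria it is maintained through a high-copy ColE1/pUC-type origin and selected with ampicillin via the β-lactamase gene. The viral genome is transcribed from a CMV enhancer/promoter fused to a truncated 5' LTR, an arrangement that typically makes genomic RNA production Tat-independent. It carries the Ψ packaging signal with adjoining gag sequence, the Rev response element for nuclear export of the unspliced RNA, and the cPPT/CTS, which aids nuclear import of the reverse-transcribed genome. A WPRE downstream of the payload enhances transcript stability and expression. It is followed by a nef-derived fragment and a second truncated LTR annotation marking the 3' end of the provirus.

The payload consists of two independent expression units. A human U6 RNA polymerase III promoter drives a single guide RNA, made up of a spacer targeting mouse Ercc4 (also known as Xpf) joined to the Streptococcus pyogenes Cas9 scaffold. The "#2" in the name suggests it is one of several guides against this gene. Immediately downstream, the mouse PGK promoter drives Cre recombinase. No Cas9 coding sequence is annotated, so the nuclease must be supplied by the recipient cells or animals. Cre can recombine loxP-flanked alleles in transduced cells, for example to switch on conditional oncogenes or a Cre-dependent Cas9, while the guide directs disruption of Ercc4 in the same cells. The associated publication concerns functional analysis of tumour suppressor genes in oncogenic KRAS-driven lung cancer, consistent with use of this vector to initiate tumours while inactivating a candidate gene.
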