Features (pLannotate 1.2.2; 21 found; start..end, strand, type, name):
    145..197     -  misc_feature   bom (fragment): basis of mobility region from pBR322
    352..731     +  enhancer       CMV enhancer: human cytomegalovirus immediate early enhancer
    732..931     +  promoter       CMV promoter: human cytomegalovirus (CMV) immediate early promoter
    949..1129    +  LTR            5' LTR (truncated): truncated 5' long terminal repeat (LTR) from HIV-1
   1176..1301    +  misc_feature   HIV-1 Ψ: packaging signal of human immunodeficiency virus type 1
   1285..1623    +  CDS            HIV-1 gag (fragment): gag protein from human immunodeficiency virus 1; gag
   1798..2031    +  misc_feature   RRE: The Rev response element (RRE) of HIV-1 allows for Rev-dependent mRNA export from the nucleus to the cytoplasm.
   2408..2508    +  CDS            Rev (fragment): human immunodeficiency virus 1 (HIV-1) Rev protein; rev; enhances nuclear export of unspliced and incompletely spliced viral mRNAs
   2558..2675    +  misc_feature   cPPT/CTS: central polypurine tract and central termination sequence of HIV-1
   2757..2997    +  promoter       U6 promoter: RNA polymerase III promoter for human U6 snRNA
   3027..3102    +  misc_RNA       gRNA scaffold: guide RNA scaffold for the Streptococcus pyogenes CRISPR/Cas9 system
   3155..3647    +  promoter       PGK promoter: mouse phosphoglycerate kinase 1 promoter
   3677..4707    +  CDS            Cre (fragment): site-specific recombinase Cre is a site-specific recombinase from bacteriophage P1. Recombination occurs at loxP sequences.
   4740..4763    +  misc_feature   MCS (fragment): pBluescript multiple cloning site
   4763..5351    +  misc_feature   WPRE: woodchuck hepatitis virus posttranscriptional regulatory element
   5352..5371    +  misc_feature   MCS (fragment): pBluescript multiple cloning site
   5373..5873    +  CDS            nef (fragment): NEF_HV1LA - Experimental evidence at protein level: Swiss-Prot protein existence level 1. Extracellular Nef protein targets CD4(+) T-lymphocytes for apoptosis by interacting with CXCR4 surface receptors. From Human immunodeficiency virus type 1 group M subtype B (isolate Lai) (HIV-1).
   5880..6060    +  LTR            5' LTR (truncated): truncated 5' long terminal repeat (LTR) from HIV-1
   6122..6710    -  rep_origin     ori: high-copy-number ColE1/pMB1/pBR322/pUC origin of replication
   6881..7741    -  CDS            AmpR: β-lactamase; bla; confers resistance to ampicillin, carbenicillin, and related antibiotics
   7742..86      -  promoter       AmpR promoter (across the origin): bla
>Addgene plasmid #173594 | Lenti-sgErcc4#2/Cre | addgene full sequence | sequence record 361626 | Addgene NGS Result
TATTGAAGCATTTATCAGGGTTATTGTCTCATGAGCGGATACATATTTGAATGTATTTAGAAAAATAAAC
AAATAGGGGTTCCGCGCACATTTCCCCGAAAAGTGCCACCTGACGTCGACGGATCGGGAGATCTCCCGAT
CCCCTATGGTGCACTCTCAGTACAATCTGCTCTGATGCCGCATAGTTAAGCCAGTATCTGCTCCCTGCTT
GTGTGTTGGAGGTCGCTGAGTAGTGCGCGAGCAAAATTTAAGCTACAACAAGGCAAGGCTTGACCGACAA
TTGCATGAAGAATCTGCTTAGGGTTAGGCGTTTTGCGCTGCTTCGCGATGTACGGGCCAGATATACGCGT
TGACATTGATTATTGACTAGTTATTAATAGTAATCAATTACGGGGTCATTAGTTCATAGCCCATATATGG
AGTTCCGCGTTACATAACTTACGGTAAATGGCCCGCCTGGCTGACCGCCCAACGACCCCCGCCCATTGAC
GTCAATAATGACGTATGTTCCCATAGTAACGCCAATAGGGACTTTCCATTGACGTCAATGGGTGGAGTAT
TTACGGTAAACTGCCCACTTGGCAGTACATCAAGTGTATCATATGCCAAGTACGCCCCCTATTGACGTCA
ATGACGGTAAATGGCCCGCCTGGCATTATGCCCAGTACATGACCTTATGGGACTTTCCTACTTGGCAGTA
CATCTACGTATTAGTCATCGCTATTACCATGGTGATGCGGTTTTGGCAGTACATCAATGGGCGTGGATAG
CGGTTTGACTCACGGGGATTTCCAAGTCTCCACCCCATTGACGTCAATGGGAGTTTGTTTTGGCACCAAA
ATCAACGGGACTTTCCAAAATGTCGTAACAACTCCGCCCCATTGACGCAAATGGGCGGTAGGCGTGTACG
GTGGGAGGTCTATATAAGCAGCGCGTTTTGCCTGTACTGGGTCTCTCTGGTTAGACCAGATCTGAGCCTG
GGAGCTCTCTGGCTAACTAGGGAACCCACTGCTTAAGCCTCAATAAAGCTTGCCTTGAGTGCTTCAAGTA
GTGTGTGCCCGTCTGTTGTGTGACTCTGGTAACTAGAGATCCCTCAGACCCTTTTAGTCAGTGTGGAAAA
TCTCTAGCAGTGGCGCCCGAACAGGGACTTGAAAGCGAAAGGGAAACCAGAGGAGCTCTCTCGACGCAGG
ACTCGGCTTGCTGAAGCGCGCACGGCAAGAGGCGAGGGGCGGCGACTGGTGAGTACGCCAAAAATTTTGA
CTAGCGGAGGCTAGAAGGAGAGAGATGGGTGCGAGAGCGTCAGTATTAAGCGGGGGAGAATTAGATCGCG
ATGGGAAAAAATTCGGTTAAGGCCAGGGGGAAAGAAAAAATATAAATTAAAACATATAGTATGGGCAAGC
AGGGAGCTAGAACGATTCGCAGTTAATCCTGGCCTGTTAGAAACATCAGAAGGCTGTAGACAAATACTGG
GACAGCTACAACCATCCCTTCAGACAGGATCAGAAGAACTTAGATCATTATATAATACAGTAGCAACCCT
CTATTGTGTGCATCAAAGGATAGAGATAAAAGACACCAAGGAAGCTTTAGACAAGATAGAGGAAGAGCAA
AACAAAAGTAAGACCACCGCACAGCAAGCGGCCGGCCGCTGATCTTCAGACCTGGAGGAGGAGATATGAG
GGACAATTGGAGAAGTGAATTATATAAATATAAAGTAGTAAAAATTGAACCATTAGGAGTAGCACCCACC
AAGGCAAAGAGAAGAGTGGTGCAGAGAGAAAAAAGAGCAGTGGGAATAGGAGCTTTGTTCCTTGGGTTCT
TGGGAGCAGCAGGAAGCACTATGGGCGCAGCGTCAATGACGCTGACGGTACAGGCCAGACAATTATTGTC
TGGTATAGTGCAGCAGCAGAACAATTTGCTGAGGGCTATTGAGGCGCAACAGCATCTGTTGCAACTCACA
GTCTGGGGCATCAAGCAGCTCCAGGCAAGAATCCTGGCTGTGGAAAGATACCTAAAGGATCAACAGCTCC
TGGGGATTTGGGGTTGCTCTGGAAAACTCATTTGCACCACTGCTGTGCCTTGGAATGCTAGTTGGAGTAA
TAAATCTCTGGAACAGATTTGGAATCACACGACCTGGATGGAGTGGGACAGAGAAATTAACAATTACACA
AGCTTAATACACTCCTTAATTGAAGAATCGCAAAACCAGCAAGAAAAGAATGAACAAGAATTATTGGAAT
TAGATAAATGGGCAAGTTTGTGGAATTGGTTTAACATAACAAATTGGCTGTGGTATATAAAATTATTCAT
AATGATAGTAGGAGGCTTGGTAGGTTTAAGAATAGTTTTTGCTGTACTTTCTATAGTGAATAGAGTTAGG
CAGGGATATTCACCATTATCGTTTCAGACCCACCTCCCAACCCCGAGGGGACCCGACAGGCCCGAAGGAA
TAGAAGAAGAAGGTGGAGAGAGAGACAGAGACAGATCCATTCGATTAGTGAACGGATCGGCACTGCGTGC
GCCAATTCTGCAGACAAATGGCAGTATTCATCCACAATTTTAAAAGAAAAGGGGGGATTGGGGGGTACAG
TGCAGGGGAAAGAATAGTAGACATAATAGCAACAGACATACAAACTAAAGAATTACAAAAACAAATTACA
AAAATTCAAAATTTTCGGGTTTATTACAGGGACAGCAGAGATCCAGTTTGGTTAGTACCGGGCCCGCTCT
AGCCCTGCAGGAACTGTTTAAACTGTGAGGGCCTATTTCCCATGATTCCTTCATATTTGCATATACGATA
CAAGGCTGTTAGAGAGATAATTGGAATTAATTTGACTGTAAACACAAAGATATTAGTACAAAATACGTGA
CGTAGAAAGTAATAATTTCTTGGGTAGTTTGCAGTTTTAAAATTATGTTTTAAAATGGACTATCATATGC
TTACCGTAACTTGAAAGTATTTCGATTTCTTGGCTTTATATATCTTGTGGAAAGGACCAAACACCGACAA
AGGGTCCAAGTAATGGGTTTTAGAGCTAGAAATAGCAAGTTAAAATAAGGCTAGTCCGTTATCAACTTGA
AAAAGTGGCACCGAGTCGGTGCTTTTTTGTTTGGCGCGCCTATGGCTTAATTAACATGGCGGCCGCATTC
TACCGGGTAGGGGAGGCGCTTTTCCCAAGGCAGTCTGGAGCATGCGCTTTAGCAGCCCCGCTGGGCACTT
GGCGCTACACAAGTGGCCTCTGGCCTCGCACACATTCCACATCCACCGGTAGGCGCCAACCGGCTCCGTT
CTTTGGTGGCCCCTTCGCGCCACCTTCTACTCCTCCCCTAGTCAGGAAGTTCCCCCCCGCCCCGCAGCTC
GCGTCGTGCAGGACGTGACAAATGGAAGTAGCACGTCTCACTAGTCTCGTGCAGATGGACAGCACCGCTG
AGCAATGGAAGCGGGTAGGCCTTTGGGGCAGCGGCCAATAGCAGCTTTGCTCCTTCGCTTTCTGGGCTCA
GAGGCTGGGAAGGGGTGGGTCCGGGGGCGGGCTCAGGGGCGGGCTCAGGGGCGGGGCGGGCGCCCGAAGG
TCCTCCGGAGGCCCGGCATTCTGCACGCTTCAAAAGCGCACGTCTGCCGCGCTGTTCTCCTCTTCCTCAT
CTCCGGGACCCGGGATGCCCAAGAAGAAGAGGAAGGTGTCCAATTTACTGACCGTACACCAAAATTTGCC
TGCATTACCGGTCGATGCAACGAGTGATGAGGTTCGCAAGAACCTGATGGACATGTTCAGGGATCGCCAG
GCGTTTTCTGAGCATACCTGGAAAATGCTTCTGTCCGTTTGCCGGTCGTGGGCGGCATGGTGCAAGTTGA
ATAACCGGAAATGGTTTCCCGCAGAACCTGAAGATGTTCGCGATTATCTTCTATATCTTCAGGCGCGCGG
TCTGGCAGTAAAAACTATCCAGCAACATTTGGGCCAGCTAAACATGCTTCATCGTCGGTCCGGGCTGCCA
CGACCAAGTGACAGCAATGCTGTTTCACTGGTTATGCGGCGGATCCGAAAAGAAAACGTTGATGCCGGTG
AACGTGCAAAACAGGCTCTAGCGTTCGAACGCACTGATTTCGACCAGGTTCGTTCACTCATGGAAAATAG
CGATCGCTGCCAGGATATACGTAATCTGGCATTTCTGGGGATTGCTTATAACACCCTGTTACGTATAGCC
GAAATTGCCAGGATCAGGGTTAAAGATATCTCACGTACTGACGGTGGGAGAATGTTAATCCATATTGGCA
GAACGAAAACGCTGGTTAGCACCGCAGGTGTAGAGAAGGCACTTAGCCTGGGGGTAACTAAACTGGTCGA
GCGATGGATTTCCGTCTCTGGTGTAGCTGATGATCCGAATAACTACCTGTTTTGCCGGGTCAGAAAAAAT
GGTGTTGCCGCGCCATCTGCCACCAGCCAGCTATCAACTCGCGCCCTGGAAGGGATTTTTGAAGCAACTC
ATCGATTGATTTACGGCGCTAAGGATGACTCTGGTCAGAGATACCTGGCCTGGTCTGGACACAGTGCCCG
TGTCGGAGCCGCGCGAGATATGGCCCGCGCTGGAGTTTCAATACCGGAGATCATGCAAGCTGGTGGCTGG
ACCAATGTAAATATTGTCATGAACTATATCCGTAACCTGGATAGTGAAACAGGGGCAATGGTGCGCCTGC
TGGAAGATGGCGATTAGCCATGTTTAAGGGTTCCGGTTCCACTAGGTACAATTCGATATCAAGCTTATCG
ATAATCAACCTCTGGATTACAAAATTTGTGAAAGATTGACTGGTATTCTTAACTATGTTGCTCCTTTTAC
GCTATGTGGATACGCTGCTTTAATGCCTTTGTATCATGCTATTGCTTCCCGTATGGCTTTCATTTTCTCC
TCCTTGTATAAATCCTGGTTGCTGTCTCTTTATGAGGAGTTGTGGCCCGTTGTCAGGCAACGTGGCGTGG
TGTGCACTGTGTTTGCTGACGCAACCCCCACTGGTTGGGGCATTGCCACCACCTGTCAGCTCCTTTCCGG
GACTTTCGCTTTCCCCCTCCCTATTGCCACGGCGGAACTCATCGCCGCCTGCCTTGCCCGCTGCTGGACA
GGGGCTCGGCTGTTGGGCACTGACAATTCCGTGGTGTTGTCGGGGAAATCATCGTCCTTTCCTTGGCTGC
TCGCCTGTGTTGCCACCTGGATTCTGCGCGGGACGTCCTTCTGCTACGTCCCTTCGGCCCTCAATCCAGC
GGACCTTCCTTCCCGCGGCCTGCTGCCGGCTCTGCGGCCTCTTCCGCGTCTTCGCCTTCGCCCTCAGACG
AGTCGGATCTCCCTTTGGGCCGCCTCCCCGCATCGATACCGTCGACCTCGATCGAGACCTAGAAAAACAT
GGAGCAATCACAAGTAGCAATACAGCAGCTACCAATGCTGATTGTGCCTGGCTAGAAGCACAAGAGGAGG
AGGAGGTGGGTTTTCCAGTCACACCTCAGGTACCTTTAAGACCAATGACTTACAAGGCAGCTGTAGATCT
TAGCCACTTTTTAAAAGAAAAGGGGGGACTGGAAGGGCTAATTCACTCCCAACGAAGACAAGATATCCTT
GATCTGTGGATCTACCACACACAAGGCTACTTCCCTGATTGGCAGAACTACACACCAGGGCCAGGGATCA
GATATCCACTGACCTTTGGATGGTGCTACAAGCTAGTACCAGTTGAGCAAGAGAAGGTAGAAGAAGCCAA
TGAAGGAGAGAACACCCGCTTGTTACACCCTGTGAGCCTGCATGGGATGGATGACCCGGAGAGAGAAGTA
TTAGAGTGGAGGTTTGACAGCCGCCTAGCATTTCATCACATGGCCCGAGAGCTGCATCCGGACTGTACTG
GGTCTCTCTGGTTAGACCAGATCTGAGCCTGGGAGCTCTCTGGCTAACTAGGGAACCCACTGCTTAAGCC
TCAATAAAGCTTGCCTTGAGTGCTTCAAGTAGTGTGTGCCCGTCTGTTGTGTGACTCTGGTAACTAGAGA
TCCCTCAGACCCTTTTAGTCAGTGTGGAAAATCTCTAGCAGCATGTGAGCAAAAGGCCAGCAAAAGGCCA
GGAACCGTAAAAAGGCCGCGTTGCTGGCGTTTTTCCATAGGCTCCGCCCCCCTGACGAGCATCACAAAAA
TCGACGCTCAAGTCAGAGGTGGCGAAACCCGACAGGACTATAAAGATACCAGGCGTTTCCCCCTGGAAGC
TCCCTCGTGCGCTCTCCTGTTCCGACCCTGCCGCTTACCGGATACCTGTCCGCCTTTCTCCCTTCGGGAA
GCGTGGCGCTTTCTCATAGCTCACGCTGTAGGTATCTCAGTTCGGTGTAGGTCGTTCGCTCCAAGCTGGG
CTGTGTGCACGAACCCCCCGTTCAGCCCGACCGCTGCGCCTTATCCGGTAACTATCGTCTTGAGTCCAAC
CCGGTAAGACACGACTTATCGCCACTGGCAGCAGCCACTGGTAACAGGATTAGCAGAGCGAGGTATGTAG
GCGGTGCTACAGAGTTCTTGAAGTGGTGGCCTAACTACGGCTACACTAGAAGAACAGTATTTGGTATCTG
CGCTCTGCTGAAGCCAGTTACCTTCGGAAAAAGAGTTGGTAGCTCTTGATCCGGCAAACAAACCACCGCT
GGTAGCGGTGGTTTTTTTGTTTGCAAGCAGCAGATTACGCGCAGAAAAAAAGGATCTCAAGAAGATCCTT
TGATCTTTTCTACGGGGTCTGACGCTCAGTGGAACGAAAACTCACGTTAAGGGATTTTGGTCATGAGATT
ATCAAAAAGGATCTTCACCTAGATCCTTTTAAATTAAAAATGAAGTTTTAAATCAATCTAAAGTATATAT
GAGTAAACTTGGTCTGACAGTTACCAATGCTTAATCAGTGAGGCACCTATCTCAGCGATCTGTCTATTTC
GTTCATCCATAGTTGCCTGACTCCCCGTCGTGTAGATAACTACGATACGGGAGGGCTTACCATCTGGCCC
CAGTGCTGCAATGATACCGCGAGACCCACGCTCACCGGCTCCAGATTTATCAGCAATAAACCAGCCAGCC
GGAAGGGCCGAGCGCAGAAGTGGTCCTGCAACTTTATCCGCCTCCATCCAGTCTATTAATTGTTGCCGGG
AAGCTAGAGTAAGTAGTTCGCCAGTTAATAGTTTGCGCAACGTTGTTGCCATTGCTACAGGCATCGTGGT
GTCACGCTCGTCGTTTGGTATGGCTTCATTCAGCTCCGGTTCCCAACGATCAAGGCGAGTTACATGATCC
CCCATGTTGTGCAAAAAAGCGGTTAGCTCCTTCGGTCCTCCGATCGTTGTCAGAAGTAAGTTGGCCGCAG
TGTTATCACTCATGGTTATGGCAGCACTGCATAATTCTCTTACTGTCATGCCATCCGTAAGATGCTTTTC
TGTGACTGGTGAGTACTCAACCAAGTCATTCTGAGAATAGTGTATGCGGCGACCGAGTTGCTCTTGCCCG
GCGTCAATACGGGATAATACCGCGCCACATAGCAGAACTTTAAAAGTGCTCATCATTGGAAAACGTTCTT
CGGGGCGAAAACTCTCAAGGATCTTACCGCTGTTGAGATCCAGTTCGATGTAACCCACTCGTGCACCCAA
CTGATCTTCAGCATCTTTTACTTTCACCAGCGTTTCTGGGTGAGCAAAAACAGGAAGGCAAAATGCCGCA
AAAAAGGGAATAAGGGCGACACGGAAATGTTGAATACTCATACTCTTCCTTTTTCAATAT
